Addgene plasmid #33131: pRRP51A+intron-LacZ (pHZ18)
Depositing lab: Michael Rosbash. Depositing organization: Brandeis University. Publication: Expression of a beta-galactosidase gene containing the ribosomal protein 51 intron is sensitive to the rna2 mutation of yeast. Teem JL, Rosbash M. Proc Natl Acad Sci U S A. 1983 Jul;80(14):4403-7. 10.1073/pnas.80.14.4403 PubMed 6308621.
Backbone
  Vector backbone: pLGSD5
  Vector type: Yeast Expression
  Selectable markers: URA3
Growth in bacteria
  Bacterial resistance: Ampicillin, 100 μg/mL
  Growth temperature: 37°C
  Growth strain: RR1
  Copy number: High Copy
Gene/Insert
  Gene/Insert name: RP51A+intron-LacZ
  Species: S. cerevisiae (budding yeast)
  Entrez Gene: RPS17A (a.k.a. YML024W, RP51A, RPL51A)
Terms and licenses: Academic/Nonprofit Terms; Industry Terms: Not Available to Industry
Depositor comments: GAL-UAS-CYC1-TATA-C7C1-ATG-RP51A+intron-LacZ
How to cite: pRRP51A+intron-LacZ (pHZ18) was a gift from Michael Rosbash (Addgene plasmid # 33131 ; http://n2t.net/addgene:33131 ; RRID:Addgene_33131)
