[The description below was written by a language model from this plasmid's Addgene catalogue record.]
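Description:
pRRP51A+intron-LacZ (pHZ18) is a yeast expression plasmid built on the pLGSD5 backbone and designed as a reporter for pre-mRNA splicing in Saccharomyces cerevisiae. It is a shuttle vector: in E. coli it is maintained at high copy under ampicillin selection, and in yeast it is selected through the URA3 auxotrophic marker, which complements uracil auxotrophy in ura3 host strains. The record does not state the yeast replication origin or list any other backbone features, and no feature table is available to confirm the layout.

The payload is a fusion of a segment of the yeast ribosomal protein gene RP51A (RPS17A, YML024W), including its intron, to the E. coli lacZ coding sequence. According to the depositor's comment, the cassette is arranged as a GAL upstream activating sequence, followed by the CYC1 TATA region and a CYC1-derived ATG, then the intron-containing RP51A fragment and lacZ. This hybrid GAL-CYC1 promoter makes transcription galactose-inducible, while translation starts at the upstream ATG and must read through the RP51A segment into lacZ. The accompanying publication title indicates that expression of this intron-containing beta-galactosidase gene is sensitive to the yeast rna2 mutation, consistent with enzyme production depending on removal of the intron. Enzyme activity therefore serves as a convenient readout of splicing in vivo. The construct is typically used to assay splicing efficiency, to examine the effects of splicing-defective host mutations, and as a starting point for testing changes to intron sequences.
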