>Addgene plasmid #33131 | pRRP51A+intron-LacZ (pHZ18) | addgene partial sequence | sequence record 41738 | LacZ-R 5'-GACAGTATCGGCCTCAGGAA-3'
TTCGGCACGCCTTCTGGTGCCGGAAACCAGGCAAAGCGCCATTCGCCATTCAGGCTGCGCAACTGTTGGG
AAGGGCGATCGGTGCGGGCCTCTTCGCTATTACGCCAGCTGGCGAAAGGGGGATGTGCTGCAAGGCGATT
AAGTCGGGAAACCTGTCGTGCCAGCTGCATTAATGAATCGGCCAACGCGCGGGGAGAGGCGGTTTGCGTA
TTGGGCGCCAGGGTGGTTTTTCTTTTCACCAGTGAGACGGGCAACAGCCAAGCTCCGGATCGACCCTTTT
GGATTCTCTTCATCAAATGGGTGGTGTAACCAGCAATCTTGTTTCTCAATCTCTTGGATTGGATAGTGGC
GATTTCATCACAAAGTCTCTTGTTGGTTTGGAAATCCAAAGTCAACTTTGGATAGTAACGTTCAATCAAA
GCCTTAGAAGCACGCTTGACGGTCTTGGTTCTAACTCTACCCTATTAAAATGACGAAAAGCAATACAAAA
TAAAAAGTTTGTAAATGCAATTCAACTTGTTAGTATACTGATATCAAAAACACATTATAATGTGTAGAGG
CAGTTCATGGCGCCATATTATCCCTTGTTCAACTATGCAAAAAGAAGATCCACAAGAGACTGAATCTCCG
GTGATACTGCTATAGGCATTTTAACTCCCAATTTTTTGGAAAGCCACTGCAACTATAGCCAAAACATGAG
TATCATTTCAATCACACCACTTTTTCGGTATCGCAGTTCCATATCGTCTGAAAATATCGTCATATGTTTT
CTTTAACTTATTTATTGTATGACTTTATTGCGCATGTCGACTCAATATTACGTGTCCTTAAAAGCCTCCT
TTAGTCCATATTAACATACCATTTTGTTATTGCTAGTCNCGAGATCCCAAGCTT
